Addgene plasmid #159471: pET15-EF1n2_mFAP2b
Purpose: Encodes for EF1n2_mFAP2b with an N-terminal 6xHis tag, thrombin epitope, and TEV epitope. Expression is controlled by the T7 promoter with E. coli codon optimization.
Depositing lab: David Baker. Depositing organization: University of Washington.
Backbone
  Vector backbone: pET15
  Vector type: Bacterial Expression
Growth in bacteria
  Bacterial resistance: Ampicillin, 100 μg/mL
  Growth temperature: 37°C
  Growth strain: DH5alpha
  Copy number: High Copy
Gene/Insert
  Gene/Insert name: EF1n2_mFAP2b
  Species: E. coli
  Tag / fusion protein: 6xHis-thrombin-TEV (N terminal on backbone)
  Cloning method: Gibson Cloning
Terms and licenses: Academic/Nonprofit Terms; Industry Terms: Not Available to Industry
How to cite: pET15-EF1n2_mFAP2b was a gift from David Baker (Addgene plasmid # 159471 ; http://n2t.net/addgene:159471 ; RRID:Addgene_159471)
