[The description below was written by a language model from this plasmid's Addgene catalogue record and pLannotate feature annotations shown in this document.]
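Description:
pET15-EF1n2_mFAP2b is a 6,125 bp bacterial expression plasmid built on the pET15 backbone for T7-driven production of a recombinant protein in E. coli. It replicates from a ColE1/pMB1-type origin and is selected with ampicillin through the β-lactamase (AmpR) gene and its own promoter. The catalogue lists it as high copy, although the feature table also shows the pBR322-derived rop gene and bom region, which are normally associated with more moderate copy number. Several tetracycline-resistance gene fragments and the tet promoter are annotated, but these are non-functional remnants of the pBR322 ancestry rather than a usable marker.

The expression cassette consists of a T7 promoter followed directly by a lac operator, the strong T7 gene 10 ribosome binding site, the coding region, and a T7 terminator. A lacI gene with its own promoter supplies lac repressor, so transcription is held off until induction with IPTG or lactose in a host that provides T7 RNA polymerase. The open reading frame begins with a backbone-encoded 6xHis tag and a thrombin cleavage site. The record also describes a TEV protease site, which the automated annotation does not mark separately. These elements allow metal-affinity purification and subsequent tag removal. They are fused to the N terminus of EF1n2_mFAP2b, an E. coli codon-optimised insert introduced by Gibson assembly. The insert itself is not annotated in the feature table, and short hits labelled capTEV and SET1 are probably partial matches to the His tag and vector-derived sequence. The record does not describe the function of EF1n2_mFAP2b, and the stated purpose is simply its tagged expression.
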