Features (pLannotate 1.2.2; 20 found; start..end, strand, type, name):
      1..19      +  promoter       T7 promoter: promoter for bacteriophage T7 RNA polymerase
     20..44      +  protein_bind   lac operator: The lac repressor binds to the lac operator to inhibit transcription in E. coli. This inhibition can be relieved by adding lactose or isopropyl-β-D-thiogalactopyranoside (IPTG). lac repressor encoded by lacI
     59..81      +  RBS            RBS: efficient ribosome binding site from bacteriophage T7 gene 10 (Olins and Rangwala, 1989)
    100..117     +  CDS            capTEV™ (fragment): composite tag for in vivo biotinylation, TEV protease cleavage, and 6xHis tagging
    127..144     +  CDS            thrombin site: thrombin recognition and cleavage site
    584..633     +  CDS            SET1 (fragment): solubility-enhancement tag derived from T7 phage gene 10B
    641..688     +  terminator     T7 terminator: transcription terminator for bacteriophage T7 RNA polymerase
    711..815     -  CDS            TcR (fragment): tetracycline efflux protein; tet; confers resistance to tetracycline
    863..891     -  promoter       tet promoter: E. coli promoter for tetracycline efflux protein gene
   1004..1108    +  promoter       AmpR promoter: bla
   1109..1969    +  CDS            AmpR: β-lactamase; bla; confers resistance to ampicillin, carbenicillin, and related antibiotics
   2140..2728    +  rep_origin     ori: high-copy-number ColE1/pMB1/pBR322/pUC origin of replication
   2914..3053    -  misc_feature   bom: basis of mobility region from pBR322
   3155..3346    -  CDS            rop: Rop protein, which maintains plasmids at low copy number; rop
   3363..3743    +  CDS            YPB1_ECOLX: Protein predicted: Swiss-Prot protein existence level 4. From Escherichia coli.
   3985..4609    -  CDS            TcR (fragment): tetracycline efflux protein; tet; confers resistance to tetracycline
   4624..4645    -  protein_bind   CAP binding site: CAP binding activates transcription in the presence of cAMP. E. coli catabolite activator protein
   4658..5739    -  CDS            lacI: lac repressor; lacI; The lac repressor binds to the lac operator to inhibit transcription in E. coli. This inhibition can be relieved by adding lactose or isopropyl-β-D-thiogalactopyranoside (IPTG).
   5740..5817    -  promoter       lacI promoter: lacI
   5825..6104    -  CDS            TcR (fragment): tetracycline efflux protein; tet; confers resistance to tetracycline
>Addgene plasmid #159471 | pET15-EF1n2_mFAP2b | addgene full sequence | sequence record 319723 | Addgene NGS Result
TAATACGACTCACTATAGGGGAATTGTGAGCGGATAACAATTCCCCTCTAGAAATAATTTTGTTTAACTT
TAAGAAGGAGATATACTATGGCTAGCAGCCATCATCATCATCATCATAGCAGCGGCCTGGTGCCGCGCGG
CAGCTCCATGAGCCGTGCGAGCGGCGAGAACCTGTACTTTCAGGGTTCGAGTATGAGCCGTGCGGCGCAG
CTCCTGCCGGGTACCTGGCAGGTGACCATGACCAACGAAGACGGTCAGACCTCCCAGGGCCAGTGGCACT
TCCAGCCGCGTTCTCCGTACACCATGGACATTGTTGCTCAGGGTACCATCTCTGACGGTCGTCCGATCGT
TGGTTACGGTAAAGCGACCGTTAAAACCCCGGACACCCTGGACATAGACATCACCTACCCGTCTCTGGGT
AACATCAAAGCTCAGGGTCAGATAACCATGGACTCTCCGACCCAGTTCAAATGGGACGCACATGTGGACA
AAGATGGTGACGGCTATATTTCCGCCGCCGAAGCAGCAGCTCAGCCGCATATTCTGACCGGTACCCTGCA
GCGTCAGGAATAATGAGGATCCGGCTGCTAACAAAGCCCGAAAGGAAGCTGAGTTGGCTGCTGCCACCGC
TGAGCAATAACTAGCATAACCCCTTGGGGCCTCTAAACGGGTCTTGAGGGGTTTTTTGCTGAAAGGAGGA
ACTATATCCGGATATCCCGCAAGAGGCCCGGCAGTACCGGCATAACCAAGCCTATGCCTACAGCATCCAG
GGTGACGGTGCCGAGGATGACGATGAGCGCATTGTTAGATTTCATACACGGTGCCTGACTGCGTTAGCAA
TTTAACTGTGATAAACTACCGCATTAAAGCTTATCGATGATAAGCTGTCAAACATGAGAATTCTTGAAGA
CGAAAGGGCCTCGTGATACGCCTATTTTTATAGGTTAATGTCATGATAATAATGGTTTCTTAGACGTCAG
GTGGCACTTTTCGGGGAAATGTGCGCGGAACCCCTATTTGTTTATTTTTCTAAATACATTCAAATATGTA
TCCGCTCATGAGACAATAACCCTGATAAATGCTTCAATAATATTGAAAAAGGAAGAGTATGAGTATTCAA
CATTTCCGTGTCGCCCTTATTCCCTTTTTTGCGGCATTTTGCCTTCCTGTTTTTGCTCACCCAGAAACGC
TGGTGAAAGTAAAAGATGCTGAAGATCAGTTGGGTGCACGAGTGGGTTACATCGAACTGGATCTCAACAG
CGGTAAGATCCTTGAGAGTTTTCGCCCCGAAGAACGTTTTCCAATGATGAGCACTTTTAAAGTTCTGCTA
TGTGGCGCGGTATTATCCCGTGTTGACGCCGGGCAAGAGCAACTCGGTCGCCGCATACACTATTCTCAGA
ATGACTTGGTTGAGTACTCACCAGTCACAGAAAAGCATCTTACGGATGGCATGACAGTAAGAGAATTATG
CAGTGCTGCCATAACCATGAGTGATAACACTGCGGCCAACTTACTTCTGACAACGATCGGAGGACCGAAG
GAGCTAACCGCTTTTTTGCACAACATGGGGGATCATGTAACTCGCCTTGATCGTTGGGAACCGGAGCTGA
ATGAAGCCATACCAAACGACGAGCGTGACACCACGATGCCTGCAGCAATGGCAACAACGTTGCGCAAACT
ATTAACTGGCGAACTACTTACTCTAGCTTCCCGGCAACAATTAATAGACTGGATGGAGGCGGATAAAGTT
GCAGGACCACTTCTGCGCTCGGCCCTTCCGGCTGGCTGGTTTATTGCTGATAAATCTGGAGCCGGTGAGC
GTGGGTCTCGCGGTATCATTGCAGCACTGGGGCCAGATGGTAAGCCCTCCCGTATCGTAGTTATCTACAC
GACGGGGAGTCAGGCAACTATGGATGAACGAAATAGACAGATCGCTGAGATAGGTGCCTCACTGATTAAG
CATTGGTAACTGTCAGACCAAGTTTACTCATATATACTTTAGATTGATTTAAAACTTCATTTTTAATTTA
AAAGGATCTAGGTGAAGATCCTTTTTGATAATCTCATGACCAAAATCCCTTAACGTGAGTTTTCGTTCCA
CTGAGCGTCAGACCCCGTAGAAAAGATCAAAGGATCTTCTTGAGATCCTTTTTTTCTGCGCGTAATCTGC
TGCTTGCAAACAAAAAAACCACCGCTACCAGCGGTGGTTTGTTTGCCGGATCAAGAGCTACCAACTCTTT
TTCCGAAGGTAACTGGCTTCAGCAGAGCGCAGATACCAAATACTGTCCTTCTAGTGTAGCCGTAGTTAGG
CCACCACTTCAAGAACTCTGTAGCACCGCCTACATACCTCGCTCTGCTAATCCTGTTACCAGTGGCTGCT
GCCAGTGGCGATAAGTCGTGTCTTACCGGGTTGGACTCAAGACGATAGTTACCGGATAAGGCGCAGCGGT
CGGGCTGAACGGGGGGTTCGTGCACACAGCCCAGCTTGGAGCGAACGACCTACACCGAACTGAGATACCT
ACAGCGTGAGCTATGAGAAAGCGCCACGCTTCCCGAAGGGAGAAAGGCGGACAGGTATCCGGTAAGCGGC
AGGGTCGGAACAGGAGAGCGCACGAGGGAGCTTCCAGGGGGAAACGCCTGGTATCTTTATAGTCCTGTCG
GGTTTCGCCACCTCTGACTTGAGCGTCGATTTTTGTGATGCTCGTCAGGGGGGCGGAGCCTATGGAAAAA
CGCCAGCAACGCGGCCTTTTTACGGTTCCTGGCCTTTTGCTGGCCTTTTGCTCACATGTTCTTTCCTGCG
TTATCCCCTGATTCTGTGGATAACCGTATTACCGCCTTTGAGTGAGCTGATACCGCTCGCCGCAGCCGAA
CGACCGAGCGCAGCGAGTCAGTGAGCGAGGAAGCGGAAGAGCGCCTGATGCGGTATTTTCTCCTTACGCA
TCTGTGCGGTATTTCACACCGCAATGGTGCACTCTCAGTACAATCTGCTCTGATGCCGCATAGTTAAGCC
AGTATACACTCCGCTATCGCTACGTGACTGGGTCATGGCTGCGCCCCGACACCCGCCAACACCCGCTGAC
GCGCCCTGACGGGCTTGTCTGCTCCCGGCATCCGCTTACAGACAAGCTGTGACCGTCTCCGGGAGCTGCA
TGTGTCAGAGGTTTTCACCGTCATCACCGAAACGCGCGAGGCAGCTGCGGTAAAGCTCATCAGCGTGGTC
GTGAAGCGATTCACAGATGTCTGCCTGTTCATCCGCGTCCAGCTCGTTGAGTTTCTCCAGAAGCGTTAAT
GTCTGGCTTCTGATAAAGCGGGCCATGTTAAGGGCGGTTTTTTCCTGTTTGGTCACTGATGCCTCCGTGT
AAGGGGGATTTCTGTTCATGGGGGTAATGATACCGATGAAACGAGAGAGGATGCTCACGATACGGGTTAC
TGATGATGAACATGCCCGGTTACTGGAACGTTGTGAGGGTAAACAACTGGCGGTATGGATGCGGCGGGAC
CAGAGAAAAATCACTCAGGGTCAATGCCAGCGCTTCGTTAATACAGATGTAGGTGTTCCACAGGGTAGCC
AGCAGCATCCTGCGATGCAGATCCGGAACATAATGGTGCAGGGCGCTGACTTCCGCGTTTCCAGACTTTA
CGAAACACGGAAACCGAAGACCATTCATGTTGTTGCTCAGGTCGCAGACGTTTTGCAGCAGCAGTCGCTT
CACGTTCGCTCGCGTATCGGTGATTCATTCTGCTAACCAGTAAGGCAACCCCGCCAGCCTAGCCGGGTCC
TCAACGACAGGAGCACGATCATGCGCACCCGTGGCCAGGACCCAACGCTGCCCGAGATGCGCCGCGTGCG
GCTGCTGGAGATGGCGGACGCGATGGATATGTTCTGCCAAGGGTTGGTTTGCGCATTCACAGTTCTCCGC
AAGAATTGATTGGCTCCAATTCTTGGAGTGGTGAATCCGTTAGCGAGGTGCCGCCGGCTTCCATTCAGGT
CGAGGTGGCCCGGCTCCATGCACCGCGACGCAACGCGGGGAGGCAGACAAGGTATAGGGCGGCGCCTACA
ATCCATGCCAACCCGTTCCATGTGCTCGCCGAGGCGGCATAAATCGCCGTGACGATCAGCGGTCCAATGA
TCGAAGTTAGGCTGGTAAGAGCCGCGAGCGATCCTTGAAGCTGTCCCTGATGGTCGTCATCTACCTGCCT
GGACAGCATGGCCTGCAACGCGGGCATCCCGATGCCGCCGGAAGCGAGAAGAATCATAATGGGGAAGGCC
ATCCAGCCTCGCGTCGCGAACGCCAGCAAGACGTAGCCCAGCGCGTCGGCCGCCATGCCGGCGATAATGG
CCTGCTTCTCGCCGAAACGTTTGGTGGCGGGACCAGTGACGAAGGCTTGAGCGAGGGCGTGCAAGATTCC
GAATACCGCAAGCGACAGGCCGATCATCGTCGCGCTCCAGCGAAAGCGGTCCTCGCCGAAAATGACCCAG
AGCGCTGCCGGCACCTGTCCTACGAGTTGCATGATAAAGAAGACAGTCATAAGTGCGGCGACGATAGTCA
TGCCCCGCGCCCACCGGAAGGAGCTGACTGGGTTGAAGGCTCTCAAGGGCATCGGTCGAGATCCCGGTGC
CTAATGAGTGAGCTAACTTACATTAATTGCGTTGCGCTCACTGCCCGCTTTCCAGTCGGGAAACTGTCGT
GCCAGCTGCATTAATGAATCGGCCAACGCGCGGGGAGAGGCGGTTTGCGTATTGGGCGCCAGGGTGGTTT
TTCTTTTCACCAGTGAGACGGGCAACAGCTGATTGCCCTTCACCGCCTGGCCCTGAGAGAGTTGCAGCAA
GCGGTCCACGCTGGTTTGCCCCAGCAGGCGAAAATCCTGTTTGATGGTGGTTAACGGCGGGATATAACAT
GAGCTGTCTTCGGTATCGTCGTATCCCACTACCGAGATATCCGCACCAACGCGCAGCCCGGACTCGGTAA
TGGCGCGCATTGCGCCCAGCGCCATCTGATCGTTGGCAACCAGCATCGCAGTGGGAACGATGCCCTCATT
CAGCATTTGCATGGTTTGTTGAAAACCGGACATGGCACTCCAGTCGCCTTCCCGTTCCGCTATCGGCTGA
ATTTGATTGCGAGTGAGATATTTATGCCAGCCAGCCAGACGCAGACGCGCCGAGACAGAACTTAATGGGC
CCGCTAACAGCGCGATTTGCTGGTGACCCAATGCGACCAGATGCTCCACGCCCAGTCGCGTACCGTCTTC
ATGGGAGAAAATAATACTGTTGATGGGTGTCTGGTCAGAGACATCAAGAAATAACGCCGGAACATTAGTG
CAGGCAGCTTCCACAGCAATGGCATCCTGGTCATCCAGCGGATAGTTAATGATCAGCCCACTGACGCGTT
GCGCGAGAAGATTGTGCACCGCCGCTTTACAGGCTTCGACGCCGCTTCGTTCTACCATCGACACCACCAC
GCTGGCACCCAGTTGATCGGCGCGAGATTTAATCGCCGCGACAATTTGCGACGGCGCGTGCAGGGCCAGA
CTGGAGGTGGCAACGCCAATCAGCAACGACTGTTTGCCCGCCAGTTGTTGTGCCACGCGGTTGGGAATGT
AATTCAGCTCCGCCATCGCCGCTTCCACTTTTTCCCGCGTTTTCGCAGAAACGTGGCTGGCCTGGTTCAC
CACGCGGGAAACGGTCTGATAAGAGACACCGGCATACTCTGCGACATCGTATAACGTTACTGGTTTCACA
TTCACCACCCTGAATTGACTCTCTTCCGGGCGCTATCATGCCATACCGCGAAAGGTTTTGCGCCATTCGA
TGGTGTCCGGGATCTCGACGCTCTCCCTTATGCGACTCCTGCATTAGGAAGCAGCCCAGTAGTAGGTTGA
GGCCGTTGAGCACCGCCGCCGCAAGGAATGGTGCATGCAAGGAGATGGCGCCCAACAGTCCCCCGGCCAC
GGGGCCTGCCACCATACCCACGCCGAAACAAGCGCTCATGAGCCCGAAGTGGCGAGCCCGATCTTCCCCA
TCGGTGATGTCGGCGATATAGGCGCCAGCAACCGCACCTGTGGCGCCGGTGATGCCGGCCACGATGCGTC
CGGCGTAGAGGATCGAGATCTCGATCCCGCGAAAT
